>Addgene plasmid #109284 | pKM495 (Flag-Das+4) Zeo | addgene full sequence | sequence record 210532 | Addgene NGS Result
CGCAGTTCCTCTGGGGGCCGCCGGACACCGCCCCCGGCGCCTGACGCCCCCTCTAGCTGATCACCGCGGC
CATGATGGCATAAAACGAAAGGCCCAGTCTTTCGACTGAGCCTTTCGTTTTATTTGATGCCTGGCAGTCG
ATCGAGAGGTGACCACAACGACGCGCCCGCTTTGATCGGGGACGTCTGCGGCCGACCATTTACGGGTCTT
GTTGTCGTTGGCGGTCATGGGCCGAACATACTCACCCGGATCGGAGGGCCGAGGACAAGGTCGAACGAGG
GGCATGACCCGGTGCGGGGCTTCTTGCACTCGGCATAGGCGAGTGCTAAGAATAACGTTGGCACTCGCGA
CCGGTGAGTGCTAGGTCGGGACGGTGAGGCCAGGCCCGTCGTCGCAGCGAGTGGCAGCGAGGACAACTTG
AGCCGTCCGTCGCGGGCACTGCGCCCGGCCAGCGTAAGTAGCGGGGTTGCCGTCACCCGGTGACCCCCGT
TTCATCCCCGATCCGGAGGAATCACTTCGCAATGGCCAAGACAATGCGGATCCATCGATAGAAAGGAGGA
AGGAAAGCTTGGCTTGTCGACGACGGCGGTCTCCGTCGTCAGGATCATCGGACTACAAGGACGACGACGA
CAAGGCCGCCAACGACGAGAACTACTCCGAGAACTACGCGGACGCCAGCTAGTGACTCGAGTCTAGAGCA
TGCACTAGTGCGGCCGCTAGCAGAAGGCCATCCTGACGGATGGCCTTTTCTTAAGTCGCGTTGCGCTCGG
TCGTTCGGCTGCGGCGAGCGGTATCAGCTCACTCAAAGGCGGTAATACGGTTATCCACAGAATCAGGGGA
TAACGCAGGAAAGAACATGTGAGCAAAAGGCCAGCAAAAGGCCAGGAACCGTAAAAAGGCCGCGTTGCTG
GCGTTTTTCCATAGGCTCCGCCCCCCTGACGAGCATCACAAAAATCGACGCTCAAGTCAGAGGTGGCGAA
ACCCGACAGGACTATAAAGATACCAGGCGTTTCCCCCTGGAAGCTCCCTCGTGCGCTCTCCTGTTCCGAC
CCTGCCGCTTACCGGATACCTGTCCGCCTTTCTCCCCTCGGGAAGCGTGGCGCTTTCTCATAGCTCACGC
TGTAGGTATCTCAGTTCGGTGTAGGTCGTTCGCTCCAAGCTGGGCTGTGTGCACGAACCCCCCGTTCAGC
CCGACCGCTGCGCCTTATCCGGTAACTATCGTCTTGAGTCCAACCCGGTAAGACACGACTTATCGCCACT
GGCAGCAGCCACTGGTAACAGGATTAGCAGAGCGAGGTATGTAGGCGGTGCTACAGAGTTCTTGAAGTGG
TGGCCTAACTACGGCTACACTAGAAGGACAGTATTTGGTATCTGCGCTCTGCTGAAGCCAGTTACCTTCG
GAAAAAGAGTTGGTAGCTCTTGATCCGGCAAACAAACCACCGCTGGTAGCGGTGGTTTTTTTGTTTGCAA
GCAGCAGATTACGCGCAGAAAAAAAGGATCTCAAGAAGATCCTTTGATCTTTTCTACGGGGTCTGACGCT
CATGGAACTAGAGCATGAGATTATCAAAAAGGATCTTCACCTAGATCCTTTTAAATTAAAAATCGGCACG
TAAGAGGTTCCAACTTTCACCATAATGAAATAAGATCACTACCGGGCGTATTTTTTGAGTTATCGAGATT
TTCAGGAGCTAAGGAAGCTAAAATGGAGAAAAAAATCACTGGATATACCACCGTTGATATATCCCAATGG
CATCGTAAAGAACATTTTGAGGCATTTCAGTCAGTTGCTCAATGTACCTATAACCAGACCGTTCAGCTGG
ATATTACGGCCTTTTTAAAGACCGTAAAGAAAAATAAGCACAAGTTTTATCCGGCCTTTATTCACATTCT
TGCCCGCCTGATGAATGCTCATCCGGAATTCCGTATGGCAATGAAAGACGGTGAGCTGGTGATATGGGAT
AGTGTTCACCCTTGTTACACCGTTTTCCATGAGCAAACTGAAACGTTTTCATCGCTCTGGAGTGAATACC
ACGACGATTTCCGGCAGTTTCTACACATATATTCGCAAGATGTGGCGTGTTACGGTGAAAACCTGGCCTA
TTTCCCTAAAGGGTTTATTGAGAATATGTTTTTCGTCTCAGCCAATCCCTGGGTGAGTTTCACCAGTTTT
GATTTAAACGTGGCCAATATGGACAACTTCTTCGCCCCCGTTTTCACCATGGGCAAATATTATACGCAAG
GCGACAAGGTGCTGATGCCGCTGGCGATTCAGGTTCATCATGCCGTTTGTGATGGCTTCCATGTCGGCAG
AATGCTTAATGAATTACAACAGTACTGCGATGAGTGGCTGGCGGAAACGGCAATGCTGAAGTTTTAAATC
AATCTAAAGTATATATGAGTAAACTTGGTCTGACAGTTACCAATGCTTAATCAGTGAGGCACCTATCTCA
GCGATCTGTCTATTTCGTTCATCCATAGTTGCCTGACTCCCCGACGTGGCCGACCAGCCCGTCATCGTCA
ACGCCTGACCGCGGTTGTTGACAATTAATCATCGGCATAGTATATCGGCATAGTATAATACGACAAGGTG
AGGAACTAAACCATGGCCAAGTTGACCAGTGCCGTTCCGGTGCTCACCGCGCGCGACGTCGCCGGAGCGG
TCGAGTTCTGGACCGACCGGCTCGGGTTCTCCCGGGACTTCGTGGAGGACGACTTCGCCGGTGTGGTCCG
GGACGACGTGACCCTGTTCATCAGCGCGGTCCAGGACCAGGTGGTGCCGGACAACACCCTGGCCTGGGTG
TGGGTGCGCGGCCTGGACGAGCTGTACGCCGAGTGGTCGGAGGTCGTGTCCACGAACTTCCGGGACGCCT
CTGGGCCGGCCATGACCGAGATCGGCGAGCAGCCGTGGGGGCGGGAGTTCGCCCTGCGCGACCCGGCCGG
CAACTGCGTGCACTTCGTGGCCGAGGAGCAGGACTGAATGCATCTCTCCCCATGCGAGAGTAGGGAACTG
CCAGGCATCAAATAAAACGAAAGGCTCAGTCGAAAGACTGGGCCTTTCGTTTTATCTGTTGTTTGTCGGT
GAACGCTCTCCTGAGTAGGACAAATCCGCCGGGAGCGGATTTGAACGTTGCGAACTGG
Features (pLannotate 1.2.2; 10 found; start..end, strand, type, name):
     80..126     -  terminator     rrnB T1 terminator: transcription terminator T1 from the E. coli rrnB gene
    614..634     +  CDS            FLAG (fragment): FLAG® epitope tag, followed by an enterokinase cleavage site
    722..749     +  terminator     rrnB T2 terminator: transcription terminator T2 from the E. coli rrnB gene
    916..1504    -  rep_origin     ori: high-copy-number ColE1/pMB1/pBR322/pUC origin of replication
   1602..1702    +  promoter       cat promoter: promoter of the E. coli cat gene encoding chloramphenicol acetyltransferase
   1703..2348    +  CDS            CmR (fragment): chloramphenicol acetyltransferase; cat; confers resistance to chloramphenicol
   2418..2498    -  CDS            bla(M) (fragment): β-lactamase lacking the signal sequence; bla(M); allows cytosolic expression of β-lactamase
   2537..2584    +  promoter       EM7 promoter: synthetic bacterial promoter&nbsp
   2603..2974    +  CDS            ble: BLE_STRHI - Experimental evidence at protein level: Swiss-Prot protein existence level 1. Binding protein with a strong affinity to the bleomycin family of antibiotics. From Streptoalloteichus hindustanus.
   3019..3105    +  terminator     rrnB T1 terminator: Escherichia coli rrnB; transcription terminator T1 from the E. coli rrnB gene
