[The description below was written by a language model from this plasmid's Addgene catalogue record and pLannotate feature annotations shown in this document.]
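Description:
pKM495 (Flag-Das+4) Zeo is an ORBIT integrating ("payload") plasmid for engineering mycobacterial chromosomes, built on the pKM446 backbone and about 3.1 kb in size. It is maintained in E. coli (DH5alpha) through a ColE1/pMB1-type origin and a chloramphenicol acetyltransferase gene driven by its native cat promoter. The feature annotation labels the origin as high-copy, whereas the depositor lists the plasmid as low copy. No mycobacterial replication origin is annotated, consistent with a plasmid meant to persist in mycobacteria only by integrating into the chromosome. Selection of integrants relies on zeocin: an EM7 promoter drives the ble gene from Streptoalloteichus hindustanus, which replaced the hygromycin-resistance gene of the parent plasmid by recombineering. A short β-lactamase fragment also appears in the annotation and looks like a cloning remnant.

The payload is a small synthetic attB-Flag-DAS+4 cassette of roughly 109 bp. Only the FLAG portion is picked up by the automated annotation, so the attB site and the DAS+4 degradation tag are known from the catalogue entry rather than the feature table. In the ORBIT approach, the plasmid's attB site recombines with a partner attachment site placed at the 3' end of a chosen gene, so that integration fuses the FLAG epitope and the DAS+4 tag in frame to the C-terminus of the target protein. FLAG allows detection of the fusion, and DAS+4 makes it a substrate for targeted proteolysis, which supports protein depletion studies. According to the depositor, a GroEL promoter was also inserted to read out into the gene downstream of the integration site, limiting polar effects, although it is not annotated. The rrnB T1 and T2 terminators flank the functional units and insulate them from read-through transcription.
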