Addgene plasmid #109284: pKM495 (Flag-Das+4) Zeo
Purpose: ORBIT integrating plasmid for C-terminal tagging with degradation tag DAS+4, using zeocin as a selection marker.
Depositing lab: Kenan Murphy. Depositing organization: University of Massachusetts, Worcester. Publication: ORBIT: a New Paradigm for Genetic Engineering of Mycobacterial Chromosomes. Murphy KC, Nelson SJ, Nambi S, Papavinasasundaram K, Baer CE, Sassetti CM. MBio. 2018 Dec 11;9(6). pii: mBio.01467-18. doi: 10.1128/mBio.01467-18. PubMed 30538179.
Backbone
  Vector backbone: pKM446
  Backbone size w/o insert (bp): 3139
  Total vector size (bp): 3159
  Modifications to backbone: Replacement of Hyg-resistance gene with Zeo-resistance gene by recombineering; insertion of PGroEL to read downstream gene following chromosomal insertion.
  Vector type: ORBIT integrating plasmid
  Selectable markers: Zeocin
Growth in bacteria
  Bacterial resistance: Chloramphenicol, 25 μg/mL
  Growth temperature: 37°C
  Growth strain: DH5alpha
  Copy number: Low Copy
Gene/Insert
  Gene/Insert name: attB-Flag-DAS+4
  Species: Synthetic
  Insert size (bp): 109
Terms and licenses: Academic/Nonprofit Terms; Industry Terms: Not Available to Industry
Depositor comments: ORBIT plasmid for creating Flag-DAS4+ fusions to mycobacterial target genes, using zeocin as a resistance marker. Strain should be grown in 20 ug/ml chloramphenicol for isolation of plasmid. Yields with Qiagen miniprep kits are typically in the range from 60-90 ug/ml from 5 ml culture.
How to cite: pKM495 (Flag-Das+4) Zeo was a gift from Kenan Murphy (Addgene plasmid # 109284 ; http://n2t.net/addgene:109284 ; RRID:Addgene_109284)
